>Addgene plasmid #61426 | lenti MS2-P65-HSF1_Hygro | addgene full sequence | sequence record 140565 | Addgene NGS
GTCGACGGATCGGGAGATCTCCCGATCCCCTATGGTGCACTCTCAGTACAATCTGCTCTGATGCCGCATA
GTTAAGCCAGTATCTGCTCCCTGCTTGTGTGTTGGAGGTCGCTGAGTAGTGCGCGAGCAAAATTTAAGCT
ACAACAAGGCAAGGCTTGACCGACAATTGCATGAAGAATCTGCTTAGGGTTAGGCGTTTTGCGCTGCTTC
GCGATGTACGGGCCAGATATACGCGTTGACATTGATTATTGACTAGTTATTAATAGTAATCAATTACGGG
GTCATTAGTTCATAGCCCATATATGGAGTTCCGCGTTACATAACTTACGGTAAATGGCCCGCCTGGCTGA
CCGCCCAACGACCCCCGCCCATTGACGTCAATAATGACGTATGTTCCCATAGTAACGCCAATAGGGACTT
TCCATTGACGTCAATGGGTGGAGTATTTACGGTAAACTGCCCACTTGGCAGTACATCAAGTGTATCATAT
GCCAAGTACGCCCCCTATTGACGTCAATGACGGTAAATGGCCCGCCTGGCATTATGCCCAGTACATGACC
TTATGGGACTTTCCTACTTGGCAGTACATCTACGTATTAGTCATCGCTATTACCATGGTGATGCGGTTTT
GGCAGTACATCAATGGGCGTGGATAGCGGTTTGACTCACGGGGATTTCCAAGTCTCCACCCCATTGACGT
CAATGGGAGTTTGTTTTGGCACCAAAATCAACGGGACTTTCCAAAATGTCGTAACAACTCCGCCCCATTG
ACGCAAATGGGCGGTAGGCGTGTACGGTGGGAGGTCTATATAAGCAGCGCGTTTTGCCTGTACTGGGTCT
CTCTGGTTAGACCAGATCTGAGCCTGGGAGCTCTCTGGCTAACTAGGGAACCCACTGCTTAAGCCTCAAT
AAAGCTTGCCTTGAGTGCTTCAAGTAGTGTGTGCCCGTCTGTTGTGTGACTCTGGTAACTAGAGATCCCT
CAGACCCTTTTAGTCAGTGTGGAAAATCTCTAGCAGTGGCGCCCGAACAGGGACTTGAAAGCGAAAGGGA
AACCAGAGGAGCTCTCTCGACGCAGGACTCGGCTTGCTGAAGCGCGCACGGCAAGAGGCGAGGGGCGGCG
ACTGGTGAGTACGCCAAAAATTTTGACTAGCGGAGGCTAGAAGGAGAGAGATGGGTGCGAGAGCGTCAGT
ATTAAGCGGGGGAGAATTAGATCGCGATGGGAAAAAATTCGGTTAAGGCCAGGGGGAAAGAAAAAATATA
AATTAAAACATATAGTATGGGCAAGCAGGGAGCTAGAACGATTCGCAGTTAATCCTGGCCTGTTAGAAAC
ATCAGAAGGCTGTAGACAAATACTGGGACAGCTACAACCATCCCTTCAGACAGGATCAGAAGAACTTAGA
TCATTATATAATACAGTAGCAACCCTCTATTGTGTGCATCAAAGGATAGAGATAAAAGACACCAAGGAAG
CTTTAGACAAGATAGAGGAAGAGCAAAACAAAAGTAAGACCACCGCACAGCAAGCGGCCGCTGATCTTCA
GACCTGGAGGAGGAGATATGAGGGACAATTGGAGAAGTGAATTATATAAATATAAAGTAGTAAAAATTGA
ACCATTAGGAGTAGCACCCACCAAGGCAAAGAGAAGAGTGGTGCAGAGAGAAAAAAGAGCAGTGGGAATA
GGAGCTTTGTTCCTTGGGTTCTTGGGAGCAGCAGGAAGCACTATGGGCGCAGCGTCAATGACGCTGACGG
TACAGGCCAGACAATTATTGTCTGGTATAGTGCAGCAGCAGAACAATTTGCTGAGGGCTATTGAGGCGCA
ACAGCATCTGTTGCAACTCACAGTCTGGGGCATCAAGCAGCTCCAGGCAAGAATCCTGGCTGTGGAAAGA
TACCTAAAGGATCAACAGCTCCTGGGGATTTGGGGTTGCTCTGGAAAACTCATTTGCACCACTGCTGTGC
CTTGGAATGCTAGTTGGAGTAATAAATCTCTGGAACAGATTTGGAATCACACGACCTGGATGGAGTGGGA
CAGAGAAATTAACAATTACACAAGCTTAATACACTCCTTAATTGAAGAATCGCAAAACCAGCAAGAAAAG
AATGAACAAGAATTATTGGAATTAGATAAATGGGCAAGTTTGTGGAATTGGTTTAACATAACAAATTGGC
TGTGGTATATAAAATTATTCATAATGATAGTAGGAGGCTTGGTAGGTTTAAGAATAGTTTTTGCTGTACT
TTCTATAGTGAATAGAGTTAGGCAGGGATATTCACCATTATCGTTTCAGACCCACCTCCCAACCCCGAGG
GGACCCGACAGGCCCGAAGGAATAGAAGAAGAAGGTGGAGAGAGAGACAGAGACAGATCCATTCGATTAG
TGAACGGATCGGCACTGCGTGCGCCAATTCTGCAGACAAATGGCAGTATTCATCCACAATTTTAAAAGAA
AAGGGGGGATTGGGGGGTACAGTGCAGGGGAAAGAATAGTAGACATAATAGCAACAGACATACAAACTAA
AGAATTACAAAAACAAATTACAAAAATTCAAAATTTTCGGGTTTATTACAGGGACAGCAGAGATCCAGTT
TGGTTAATTAGCTAGCTGCAAAGATGGATAAAGTTTTAAACAGAGAGGAATCTTTGCAGCTAATGGACCT
TCTAGGTCTTGAAAGGAGTGGGAATTGGCTCCGGTGCCCGTCAGTGGGCAGAGCGCACATCGCCCACAGT
CCCCGAGAAGTTGGGGGGAGGGGTCGGCAATTGAACCGGTGCCTAGAGAAGGTGGCGCGGGGTAAACTGG
GAAAGTGATGTCGTGTACTGGCTCCGCCTTTTTCCCGAGGGTGGGGGAGAACCGTATATAAGTGCAGTAG
TCGCCGTGAACGTTCTTTTTCGCAACGGGTTTGCCGCCAGAACACAGGTAAGTGCCGTGTGTGGTTCCCG
CGGGCCTGGCCTCTTTACGGGTTATGGCCCTTGCGTGCCTTGAATTACTTCCACCTGGCTGCAGTACGTG
ATTCTTGATCCCGAGCTTCGGGTTGGAAGTGGGTGGGAGAGTTCGAGGCCTTGCGCTTAAGGAGCCCCTT
CGCCTCGTGCTTGAGTTGAGGCCTGGCCTGGGCGCTGGGGCCGCCGCGTGCGAATCTGGTGGCACCTTCG
CGCCTGTCTCGCTGCTTTCGATAAGTCTCTAGCCATTTAAAATTTTTGATGACCTGCTGCGACGCTTTTT
TTCTGGCAAGATAGTCTTGTAAATGCGGGCCAAGATCTGCACACTGGTATTTCGGTTTTTGGGGCCGCGG
GCGGCGACGGGGCCCGTGCGTCCCAGCGCACATGTTCGGCGAGGCGGGGCCTGCGAGCGCGGCCACCGAG
AATCGGACGGGGGTAGTCTCAAGCTGGCCGGCCTGCTCTGGTGCCTGGCCTCGCGCCGCCGTGTATCGCC
CCGCCCTGGGCGGCAAGGCTGGCCCGGTCGGCACCAGTTGCGTGAGCGGAAAGATGGCCGCTTCCCGGCC
CTGCTGCAGGGAGCTCAAAATGAAGGACGCGGCGCTCGGGAGAGCGGGCGGGTGAGTCACCCACACAAAG
GAAAAGGGCCTTTCCGTCCTCAGCCGTCGCTTCATGTGACTCCACGGAGTACCGGGCGCCGTCCAGGCAC
CTCGATTAGTTCTCGAGCTTTTGGAGTACGTCGTCTTTAGGTTGGGGGGAGGGGTTTTATGCGATGGAGT
TTCCCCACACTGAGTGGGTGGAGACTGAAGTTAGGCCAGCTTGGCACTTGATGTAATTCTCCTTGGAATT
TGCCCTTTTTGAGTTTGGATCTTGGTTCATTCTCAAGCCTCAGACAGTGGTTCAAAGTTTTTTTCTTCCA
TTTCAGGTGTCGTGACGTACGGCCACCATGGCTTCAAACTTTACTCAGTTCGTGCTCGTGGACAATGGTG
GGACAGGGGATGTGACAGTGGCTCCTTCTAATTTCGCTAATGGGGTGGCAGAGTGGATCAGCTCCAACTC
ACGGAGCCAGGCCTACAAGGTGACATGCAGCGTCAGGCAGTCTAGTGCCCAGAAGAGAAAGTATACCATC
AAGGTGGAGGTCCCCAAAGTGGCTACCCAGACAGTGGGCGGAGTCGAACTGCCTGTCGCCGCTTGGAGGT
CCTACCTGAACATGGAGCTCACTATCCCAATTTTCGCTACCAATTCTGACTGTGAACTCATCGTGAAGGC
AATGCAGGGGCTCCTCAAAGACGGTAATCCTATCCCTTCCGCCATCGCCGCTAACTCAGGTATCTACAGC
GCTGGAGGAGGTGGAAGCGGAGGAGGAGGAAGCGGAGGAGGAGGTAGCGGACCTAAGAAAAAGAGGAAGG
TGGCGGCCGCTGGATCCCCTTCAGGGCAGATCAGCAACCAGGCCCTGGCTCTGGCCCCTAGCTCCGCTCC
AGTGCTGGCCCAGACTATGGTGCCCTCTAGTGCTATGGTGCCTCTGGCCCAGCCACCTGCTCCAGCCCCT
GTGCTGACCCCAGGACCACCCCAGTCACTGAGCGCTCCAGTGCCCAAGTCTACACAGGCCGGCGAGGGGA
CTCTGAGTGAAGCTCTGCTGCACCTGCAGTTCGACGCTGATGAGGACCTGGGAGCTCTGCTGGGGAACAG
CACCGATCCCGGAGTGTTCACAGATCTGGCCTCCGTGGACAACTCTGAGTTTCAGCAGCTGCTGAATCAG
GGCGTGTCCATGTCTCATAGTACAGCCGAACCAATGCTGATGGAGTACCCCGAAGCCATTACCCGGCTGG
TGACCGGCAGCCAGCGGCCCCCCGACCCCGCTCCAACTCCCCTGGGAACCAGCGGCCTGCCTAATGGGCT
GTCCGGAGATGAAGACTTCTCAAGCATCGCTGATATGGACTTTAGTGCCCTGCTGTCACAGATTTCCTCT
AGTGGGCAGGGAGGAGGTGGAAGCGGCTTCAGCGTGGACACCAGTGCCCTGCTGGACCTGTTCAGCCCCT
CGGTGACCGTGCCCGACATGAGCCTGCCTGACCTTGACAGCAGCCTGGCCAGTATCCAAGAGCTCCTGTC
TCCCCAGGAGCCCCCCAGGCCTCCCGAGGCAGAGAACAGCAGCCCGGATTCAGGGAAGCAGCTGGTGCAC
TACACAGCGCAGCCGCTGTTCCTGCTGGACCCCGGCTCCGTGGACACCGGGAGCAACGACCTGCCGGTGC
TGTTTGAGCTGGGAGAGGGCTCCTACTTCTCCGAAGGGGACGGCTTCGCCGAGGACCCCACCATCTCCCT
GCTGACAGGCTCGGAGCCTCCCAAAGCCAAGGACCCCACTGTCTCCTGTACAGGCAGTGGAGAGGGCAGA
GGAAGTCTGCTAACATGCGGTGACGTCGAGGAGAATCCTGGCCCAACCATGAAAAAGCCTGAACTCACCG
CTACCTCTGTCGAGAAGTTTCTGATCGAAAAGTTCGACAGCGTCTCCGACCTGATGCAGCTCTCCGAGGG
CGAAGAATCTCGGGCTTTCAGCTTCGATGTGGGAGGGCGTGGATATGTCCTGCGGGTGAATAGCTGCGCC
GATGGTTTCTACAAAGATCGCTATGTTTATCGGCACTTTGCATCCGCCGCTCTCCCTATTCCCGAAGTGC
TTGACATTGGGGAGTTCAGCGAGAGCCTGACCTATTGCATCTCCCGCCGTGCACAGGGTGTCACCTTGCA
AGACCTGCCTGAAACCGAACTGCCCGCTGTTCTCCAGCCCGTCGCCGAGGCCATGGATGCCATCGCTGCC
GCCGATCTTAGCCAGACCAGCGGGTTCGGCCCATTCGGACCTCAAGGAATCGGTCAATACACTACATGGC
GCGATTTCATCTGCGCTATTGCTGATCCCCATGTGTATCACTGGCAAACTGTGATGGACGACACCGTCAG
TGCCTCCGTCGCCCAGGCTCTCGATGAGCTGATGCTTTGGGCCGAGGACTGCCCCGAAGTCCGGCACCTC
GTGCACGCCGATTTCGGCTCCAACAATGTCCTGACCGACAATGGCCGCATAACAGCCGTCATTGACTGGA
GCGAGGCCATGTTCGGGGATTCCCAATACGAGGTCGCCAACATCTTCTTCTGGAGGCCCTGGTTGGCTTG
TATGGAGCAGCAGACCCGCTACTTCGAGCGGAGGCATCCCGAGCTTGCAGGATCTCCTCGGCTCCGGGCT
TATATGCTCCGCATTGGTCTTGACCAACTCTATCAGAGCTTGGTTGACGGCAATTTCGATGATGCAGCTT
GGGCTCAGGGTCGCTGCGACGCAATCGTCCGGTCCGGAGCCGGGACTGTCGGGCGTACACAAATCGCCCG
CAGAAGCGCTGCCGTCTGGACCGATGGCTGTGTGGAAGTGCTCGCCGATAGTGGAAACAGACGCCCCAGC
ACTCGTCCTAGGGCAAAGGATCTGCAGTAATGAGAATTCGATATCAAGCTTATCGGTAATCAACCTCTGG
ATTACAAAATTTGTGAAAGATTGACTGGTATTCTTAACTATGTTGCTCCTTTTACGCTATGTGGATACGC
TGCTTTAATGCCTTTGTATCATGCTATTGCTTCCCGTATGGCTTTCATTTTCTCCTCCTTGTATAAATCC
TGGTTGCTGTCTCTTTATGAGGAGTTGTGGCCCGTTGTCAGGCAACGTGGCGTGGTGTGCACTGTGTTTG
CTGACGCAACCCCCACTGGTTGGGGCATTGCCACCACCTGTCAGCTCCTTTCCGGGACTTTCGCTTTCCC
CCTCCCTATTGCCACGGCGGAACTCATCGCCGCCTGCCTTGCCCGCTGCTGGACAGGGGCTCGGCTGTTG
GGCACTGACAATTCCGTGGTGTTGTCGGGGAAATCATCGTCCTTTCCTTGGCTGCTCGCCTGTGTTGCCA
CCTGGATTCTGCGCGGGACGTCCTTCTGCTACGTCCCTTCGGCCCTCAATCCAGCGGACCTTCCTTCCCG
CGGCCTGCTGCCGGCTCTGCGGCCTCTTCCGCGTCTTCGCCTTCGCCCTCAGACGAGTCGGATCTCCCTT
TGGGCCGCCTCCCCGCATCGATACCGTCGACCTCGAGACCTAGAAAAACATGGAGCAATCACAAGTAGCA
ATACAGCAGCTACCAATGCTGATTGTGCCTGGCTAGAAGCACAAGAGGAGGAGGAGGTGGGTTTTCCAGT
CACACCTCAGGTACCTTTAAGACCAATGACTTACAAGGCAGCTGTAGATCTTAGCCACTTTTTAAAAGAA
AAGGGGGGACTGGAAGGGCTAATTCACTCCCAACGAAGACAAGATATCCTTGATCTGTGGATCTACCACA
CACAAGGCTACTTCCCTGATTGGCAGAACTACACACCAGGGCCAGGGATCAGATATCCACTGACCTTTGG
ATGGTGCTACAAGCTAGTACCAGTTGAGCAAGAGAAGGTAGAAGAAGCCAATGAAGGAGAGAACACCCGC
TTGTTACACCCTGTGAGCCTGCATGGGATGGATGACCCGGAGAGAGAAGTATTAGAGTGGAGGTTTGACA
GCCGCCTAGCATTTCATCACATGGCCCGAGAGCTGCATCCGGACTGTACTGGGTCTCTCTGGTTAGACCA
GATCTGAGCCTGGGAGCTCTCTGGCTAACTAGGGAACCCACTGCTTAAGCCTCAATAAAGCTTGCCTTGA
GTGCTTCAAGTAGTGTGTGCCCGTCTGTTGTGTGACTCTGGTAACTAGAGATCCCTCAGACCCTTTTAGT
CAGTGTGGAAAATCTCTAGCAGGGCCCGTTTAAACCCGCTGATCAGCCTCGACTGTGCCTTCTAGTTGCC
AGCCATCTGTTGTTTGCCCCTCCCCCGTGCCTTCCTTGACCCTGGAAGGTGCCACTCCCACTGTCCTTTC
CTAATAAAATGAGGAAATTGCATCGCATTGTCTGAGTAGGTGTCATTCTATTCTGGGGGGTGGGGTGGGG
CAGGACAGCAAGGGGGAGGATTGGGAAGACAATAGCAGGCATGCTGGGGATGCGGTGGGCTCTATGGCTT
CTGAGGCGGAAAGAACCAGCTGGGGCTCTAGGGGGTATCCCC
[124 nt withheld, positions 8023-8146]
C
[91 nt withheld, positions 8148-8238]
A
[49 nt withheld, positions 8240-8288]
CCTTTGACGTTGGAGTCCACGTTCTTT
[37 nt withheld, positions 8316-8352]
ACCCTATCTCGGTCTATTCTTTTGATTTATAAGGGATTTTGCCGATTTCGGCCTATTGGTTAAAAAATGA
GCTGATTTAACAAAAATTTAACGCGAATTAATTCTGTGGAATGTGTGTCAGTTAGGGTGTGGAAAGTCCC
CAGGCTCCCCAGCAGGCAGAAGTATGCAAAGCATGCATCTCAATTAGTCAGCAACCAGGTGTGGAAAGTC
CCCAGGCTCCCCAGCAGGCAGAAGTATGCAAAGCATGCATCTCAATTAGTCAGCAACCATAGTCCCGCCC
CTAACTCCGCCCATCCCGCCCCTAACTCCGCCCAGTTCCGCCCATTCTCCGCCCCATGGCTGACTAATTT
TTTTTATTTATGCAGAGGCCGAGGCCGCCTCTGCCTCTGAGCTATTCCAGAAGTAGTGAGGAGGCTTTTT
TGGAGGCCTAGGCTTTTGCAAAAAGCTCCCGGGAGCTTGTATATCCATTTTCGGATCTGATCAGCACGTG
TTGACAATTAATCATCGGCATAGTATATCGGCATAGTATAATACGACAAGGTGAGGAACTAAACCATGGC
CAAGTTGACCAGTGCCGTTCCGGTGCTCACCGCGCGCGACGTCGCCGGAGCGGTCGAGTTCTGGACCGAC
CGGCTCGGGTTCTCCCGGGACTTCGTGGAGGACGACTTCGCCGGTGTGGTCCGGGACGACGTGACCCTGT
TCATCAGCGCGGTCCAGGACCAGGTGGTGCCGGACAACACCCTGGCCTGGGTGTGGGTGCGCGGCCTGGA
CGAGCTGTACGCCGAGTGGTCGGAGGTCGTGTCCACGAACTTCCGGGACGCCTCCGGGCCGGCCATGACC
GAGATCGGCGAGCAGCCGTGGGGGCGGGAGTTCGCCCTGCGCGACCCGGCCGGCAACTGCGTGCACTTCG
TGGCCGAGGAGCAGGACTGACACGTGCTACGAGATTTCGATTCCACCGCCGCCTTCTATGAAAGGTTGGG
CTTCGGAATCGTTTTCCGGGACGCCGGCTGGATGATCCTCCAGCGCGGGGATCTCATGCTGGAGTTCTTC
GCCCACCCCAACTTGTTTATTGCAGCTTATAATGGTTACAAATAAAGCAATAGCATCACAAATTTCACAA
ATAAAGCATTTTTTTCACTGCATTCTAGTTGTGGTTTGTCCAAACTCATCAATGTATCTTATCATGTCTG
TATACCGTCGACCTCTAGCTAGAGCTTGGCGTAATCATGGTCATAGCTGTTTCCTGTGTGAAATTGTTAT
CCGCTCACAATTCCACACAACATACGAGCCGGAAGCATAAAGTGTAAAGCCTGGGGTGCCTAATGAGTGA
GCTAACTCACATTAATTGCGTTGCGCTCACTGCCCGCTTTCCAGTCGGGAAACCTGTCGTGCCAGCTGCA
TTAATGAATCGGCCAACGCGCGGGGAGAGGCGGTTTGCGTATTGGGCGCTCTTCCGCTTCCTCGCTCACT
GACTCGCTGCGCTCGGTCGTTCGGCTGCGGCGAGCGGTATCAGCTCACTCAAAGGCGGTAATACGGTTAT
CCACAGAATCAGGGGATAACGCAGGAAAGAACATGTGAGCAAAAGGCCAGCAAAAGGCCAGGAACCGTAA
AAAGGCCGCGTTGCTGGCGTTTTTCCATAGGCTCCGCCCCCCTGACGAGCATCACAAAAATCGACGCTCA
AGTCAGAGGTGGCGAAACCCGACAGGACTATAAAGATACCAGGCGTTTCCCCCTGGAAGCTCCCTCGTGC
GCTCTCCTGTTCCGACCCTGCCGCTTACCGGATACCTGTCCGCCTTTCTCCCTTCGGGAAGCGTGGCGCT
TTCTCATAGCTCACGCTGTAGGTATCTCAGTTCGGTGTAGGTCGTTCGCTCCAAGCTGGGCTGTGTGCAC
GAACCCCCCGTTCAGCCCGACCGCTGCGCCTTATCCGGTAACTATCGTCTTGAGTCCAACCCGGTAAGAC
ACGACTTATCGCCACTGGCAGCAGCCACTGGTAACAGGATTAGCAGAGCGAGGTATGTAGGCGGTGCTAC
AGAGTTCTTGAAGTGGTGGCCTAACTACGGCTACACTAGAAGAACAGTATTTGGTATCTGCGCTCTGCTG
AAGCCAGTTACCTTCGGAAAAAGAGTTGGTAGCTCTTGATCCGGCAAACAAACCACCGCTGGTAGCGGTG
GTTTTTTTGTTTGCAAGCAGCAGATTACGCGCAGAAAAAAAGGATCTCAAGAAGATCCTTTGATCTTTTC
TACGGGGTCTGACGCTCAGTGGAACGAAAACTCACGTTAAGGGATTTTGGTCATGAGATTATCAAAAAGG
ATCTTCACCTAGATCCTTTTAAATTAAAAATGAAGTTTTAAATCAATCTAAAGTATATATGAGTAAACTT
GGTCTGACAGTTACCAATGCTTAATCAGTGAGGCACCTATCTCAGCGATCTGTCTATTTCGTTCATCCAT
AGTTGCCTGACTCCCCGTCGTGTAGATAACTACGATACGGGAGGGCTTACCATCTGGCCCCAGTGCTGCA
ATGATACCGCGAGACCCACGCTCACCGGCTCCAGATTTATCAGCAATAAACCAGCCAGCCGGAAGGGCCG
AGCGCAGAAGTGGTCCTGCAACTTTATCCGCCTCCATCCAGTCTATTAATTGTTGCCGGGAAGCTAGAGT
AAGTAGTTCGCCAGTTAATAGTTTGCGCAACGTTGTTGCCATTGCTACAGGCATCGTGGTGTCACGCTCG
TCGTTTGGTATGGCTTCATTCAGCTCCGGTTCCCAACGATCAAGGCGAGTTACATGATCCCCCATGTTGT
GCAAAAAAGCGGTTAGCTCCTTCGGTCCTCCGATCGTTGTCAGAAGTAAGTTGGCCGCAGTGTTATCACT
CATGGTTATGGCAGCACTGCATAATTCTCTTACTGTCATGCCATCCGTAAGATGCTTTTCTGTGACTGGT
GAGTACTCAACCAAGTCATTCTGAGAATAGTGTATGCGGCGACCGAGTTGCTCTTGCCCGGCGTCAATAC
GGGATAATACCGCGCCACATAGCAGAACTTTAAAAGTGCTCATCATTGGAAAACGTTCTTCGGGGCGAAA
ACTCTCAAGGATCTTACCGCTGTTGAGATCCAGTTCGATGTAACCCACTCGTGCACCCAACTGATCTTCA
GCATCTTTTACTTTCACCAGCGTTTCTGGGTGAGCAAAAACAGGAAGGCAAAATGCCGCAAAAAAGGGAA
TAAGGGCGACACGGAAATGTTGAATACTCATACTCTTCCTTTTTCAATATTATTGAAGCATTTATCAGGG
TTATTGTCTCATGAGCGGATACATATTTGAATGTATTTAGAAAAATAAACAAATAGGGGTTCCGCGCACA
TTTCCCCGAAAAGTGCCACCTGAC
Features (pLannotate 1.2.2; 36 found; start..end, strand, type, name):
     31..83      -  misc_feature   bom (fragment): basis of mobility region from pBR322
    238..617     +  enhancer       CMV enhancer: human cytomegalovirus immediate early enhancer
    618..817     +  promoter       CMV promoter: human cytomegalovirus (CMV) immediate early promoter
    835..1015    +  LTR            5' LTR (truncated): truncated 5' long terminal repeat (LTR) from HIV-1
   1062..1187    +  misc_feature   HIV-1 Ψ: packaging signal of human immunodeficiency virus type 1
   1171..1534    +  CDS            HIV-1 gag (fragment): gag protein from human immunodeficiency virus 1; gag
   1680..1913    +  misc_feature   RRE: The Rev response element (RRE) of HIV-1 allows for Rev-dependent mRNA export from the nucleus to the cytoplasm.
   2290..2390    +  CDS            Rev (fragment): human immunodeficiency virus 1 (HIV-1) Rev protein; rev; enhances nuclear export of unspliced and incompletely spliced viral mRNAs
   2440..2557    +  misc_feature   cPPT/CTS: central polypurine tract and central termination sequence of HIV-1
   2614..2680    +  CDS            small t antigen (fragment): SV40 (simian virus 40) small t antigen
   2706..2917    +  promoter       EF-1α core promoter: core promoter for human elongation factor EF-1α
   2918..3027    +  intron         EF-1α intron A (fragment): intron upstream of the start codon of human EF-1α
   3653..3856    +  intron         EF-1α intron A: truncated intron upstream of the start codon of human EF-1α
   3878..4267    +  CDS            CAPSD_BPMS2: Experimental evidence at protein level: Swiss-Prot protein existence level 1. Acts as a translational repressor of viral replicase synthesis late in infection. This latter function is the result of capsid protein interaction with an RNA hairpin which contains the replicase ribosome-binding site. From Escherichia phage MS2 (Bacteriophage MS2).
   4358..4900    +  CDS            Rela (fragment): TF65_MOUSE - Also known as Nfkb3. Experimental evidence at protein level: Swiss-Prot protein existence level 1. NF-kappa-B is a pleiotropic transcription factor present in almost all cell types and is the endpoint of a series of signal transduction events that are initiated by a vast array of stimuli related to many biological processes such as inflammation, immunity, differentiation, cell growth, tumorigenesis and apoptosis. NF-kappa-B is a homo- or heterodimeric complex formed by the Rel-like domain- containing proteins RELA/p65, RELB, NFKB1/p105, NFKB1/p50, REL and NFKB2/p52. The heterodime
   4925..5296    +  CDS            HSF1: C-terminal activation domain from the human heat shock transcription factor HSF1
   5369..6390    +  CDS            HygR (fragment): hygromycin B phosphotransferase confers resistance to hygromycin
   6404..6425    +  misc_feature   MCS (fragment): pBluescript multiple cloning site
   6428..7016    +  misc_feature   WPRE: woodchuck hepatitis virus posttranscriptional regulatory element
   6953..7534    +  CDS            nef (fragment): NEF_HV1H2 - Experimental evidence at protein level: Swiss-Prot protein existence level 1. Extracellular Nef protein targets CD4(+) T-lymphocytes for apoptosis by interacting with CXCR4 surface receptors. From Human immunodeficiency virus type 1 group M subtype B (isolate HXB2) (HIV-1).
   7541..7721    +  LTR            5' LTR (truncated): truncated 5' long terminal repeat (LTR) from HIV-1
   7753..7977    +  polyA_signal   bGH poly(A) signal: bovine growth hormone polyadenylation signal
   7981..8002    +  promoter       SV40 promoter (fragment): SV40 enhancer and early promoter
   8023..8451    +  rep_origin     f1 ori (sequence partly withheld): f1 bacteriophage origin of replication; arrow indicates direction of (+) strand synthesis
   8465..8794    +  promoter       SV40 promoter: SV40 enhancer and early promoter
   8842..8889    +  promoter       EM7 promoter: synthetic bacterial promoter&nbsp
   8908..9282    +  CDS            BleoR: antibiotic-binding protein; Sh ble from Streptoalloteichus hindustanus; confers resistance to bleomycin, phleomycin, and Zeocin™
   9292..9417    +  CDS            ble (fragment): BLE_KLEPN - Experimental evidence at protein level: Swiss-Prot protein existence level 1. Binding protein with a strong affinity to the bleomycin family of antibiotics. Binds to CL990; an antimitotic-antibiotic compound. From Klebsiella pneumoniae.
   9412..9533    +  polyA_signal   SV40 poly(A) signal: SV40 polyadenylation signal
   9604..9626    -  protein_bind   lac operator (fragment): The lac repressor binds to the lac operator to inhibit transcription in E. coli. This inhibition can be relieved by adding lactose or isopropyl-β-D-thiogalactopyranoside (IPTG). lac repressor encoded by lacI
   9630..9660    -  promoter       lac promoter: promoter for the E. coli lac operon
   9675..9696    -  protein_bind   CAP binding site: CAP binding activates transcription in the presence of cAMP. E. coli catabolite activator protein
   9709..9801    -  CDS            lacI (fragment): lac repressor; lacI; The lac repressor binds to the lac operator to inhibit transcription in E. coli. This inhibition can be relieved by adding lactose or isopropyl-β-D-thiogalactopyranoside (IPTG).
   9984..10572   -  rep_origin     ori: high-copy-number ColE1/pMB1/pBR322/pUC origin of replication
  10743..11603   -  CDS            AmpR: β-lactamase; bla; confers resistance to ampicillin, carbenicillin, and related antibiotics
  11604..11708   -  promoter       AmpR promoter: bla
