[The description below was written by a language model from this plasmid's Addgene catalogue record and pLannotate feature annotations shown in this document.]
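Description:
lenti MS2-P65-HSF1_Hygro is an HIV-1-based lentiviral transfer plasmid (plenti backbone, about 11.7 kb) that delivers the activator helper component of a CRISPR-Cas9 transcriptional activation system into mammalian cells. It is propagated in E. coli through a high-copy ColE1/pUC-type origin with ampicillin resistance, and an f1 origin is also present. The viral portion has a CMV enhancer/promoter placed upstream of a truncated 5' LTR to drive genomic RNA production in packaging cells. This is followed by the Ψ packaging signal with a gag fragment, the RRE for Rev-dependent nuclear export, and the cPPT/CTS. A WPRE sits downstream of the payload to boost transcript expression, ahead of the second truncated LTR and a bGH polyadenylation signal. Outside the LTRs, the backbone also carries an SV40/EM7-driven bleomycin/Zeocin resistance cassette, which would not be packaged into virus.

The payload is a single open reading frame driven by the EF1A promoter, annotated as the core promoter plus intron A segments. It encodes the MS2 bacteriophage coat protein carrying the N55K mutation, fused to a p65 (RelA, NF-κB) fragment and the C-terminal activation domain of human HSF1. A 2A peptide, stated in the record but not annotated in the feature table, links this fusion to hygromycin B phosphotransferase, so transduced cells can be selected with hygromycin. The MS2 coat protein binds a specific RNA hairpin, which allows the fused p65 and HSF1 activation domains to be recruited to target loci. The plasmid is used to generate stable helper cell lines for targeted or genome-scale gene activation screens. The depositor notes that a later version with improved viral titer is available.
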