Addgene plasmid #61426: lenti MS2-P65-HSF1_Hygro
Purpose: lenti vector encoding the MS2-P65-HSF1 activator helper complex with a 2A Hygro resistance marker NOTE: A version of this plasmid with improved titer is available: Addgene plasmid #89308 lentiMPH v2
Depositing lab: Feng Zhang. Depositing organization: Broad Institute. Publication: Genome-scale transcriptional activation by an engineered CRISPR-Cas9 complex. Konermann S, Brigham MD, Trevino AE, Joung J, Abudayyeh OO, Barcena C, Hsu PD, Habib N, Gootenberg JS, Nishimasu H, Nureki O, Zhang F. Nature. 2014 Dec 10. doi: 10.1038/nature14136. PubMed 25494202.
Backbone
  Vector backbone: plenti
  Vector type: Mammalian Expression, Lentiviral, CRISPR
  Selectable markers: Hygromycin
Growth in bacteria
  Bacterial resistance: Ampicillin, 100 μg/mL
  Growth temperature: 37°C
  Growth strain: Stbl3
  Growth instructions: none
  Copy number: High Copy
Gene/Insert
  Gene/Insert name: MS2-P65-HSF1_2A_Hygro
  Species: H. sapiens (human), Synthetic
  Mutation: N55K in MS2
  Entrez Gene: HSF1 (a.k.a. HSTF1)
  Promoter: EF1A
  Cloning method: Restriction Enzyme; 5′ cloning site BsiWI (not destroyed); 3′ cloning site EcoRI (not destroyed)
  Sequencing primers: 5′ GTT TGG ATC TTG GTT CAT TCT CAA GCC TCA G; 3′ cacatagcgtaaaaggagcaacatag
Terms and licenses: Academic/Nonprofit Terms; Industry Terms: Not Available to Industry
Depositor comments: IMPORTANT NOTES: SAM libraries ordered prior to 4/3/2017 were shipped with this plasmid included. As of 4/3/2017, a version of this plasmid with improved titer is available: Addgene plasmids #89308 lentiMPH v2 ( http://addgene.org/89308 ) For additional information, protocols and an activator sgRNA design tool, visit the Zhang lab website: http://sam.genome-engineering.org/
How to cite: lenti MS2-P65-HSF1_Hygro was a gift from Feng Zhang (Addgene plasmid # 61426 ; http://n2t.net/addgene:61426 ; RRID:Addgene_61426) For viral preps, please replace (Addgene plasmid # 61426) in the above sentence with: (Addgene viral prep # 61426-LV) or (Addgene viral prep # 61426-LVC)
