>Addgene plasmid #61426 | lenti MS2-P65-HSF1_Hygro | addgene partial sequence | sequence record 101214 | EF1a-F 5'-TCAAGCCTCAGACAGTGGTTC-3'
TTTTCTTCCATTTCAGGTGTCGTGACGTACGGCCACCATGGCTTCAAACTTTACTCAGTTCGTGCTCGTG
GACAATGGTGGGACAGGGGATGTGACAGTGGCTCCTTCTAATTTCGCTAATGGGGTGGCAGAGTGGATCA
GCTCCAACTCACGGAGCCAGGCCTACAAGGTGACATGCAGCGTCAGGCAGTCTAGTGCCCAGAAGAGAAA
GTATACCATCAAGGTGGAGGTCCCCAAAGTGGCTACCCAGACAGTGGGCGGAGTCGAACTGCCTGTCGCC
GCTTGGAGGTCCTACCTGAACATGGAGCTCACTATCCCAATTTTCGCTACCAATTCTGACTGTGAACTCA
TCGTGAAGGCAATGCAGGGGCTCCTCAAAGACGGTAATCCTATCCCTTCCGCCATCGCCGCTAACTCAGG
TATCTACAGCGCTGGAGGAGGTGGAAGCGGAGGAGGAGGAAGCGGAGGAGGAGGTAGCGGACCTAAGAAA
AAGAGGAAGGTGGCGGCCGCTGGATCCCCTTCAGGGCAGATCAGCAACCAGGCCCTGGCTCTGGCCCCTA
GCTCCGCTCCAGTGCTGGCCCAGACTATGGTGCCCTCTAGTGCTATGGTGCCTCTGGCCCAGCCACCTGC
TCCAGCCCCTGTGCTGACCCCAGGACCACCCCAGTCACTGAGCGCTCCAGTGCCCAAGTCTACACAGGCC
GGCGAGGGGACTCTGAGTGAAGCTCTGCTGCACCTGCAGTTCGACGCTGATGAGGACCTGGGAGCTCTGC
TGGGGAACAGCACCGATCCCGGAGTGTTCACAGATCTGGCCTCCGTGGACAACTCTGAGTTTCAGCAGCT
GCTGAATCAGGGCGTGTCCATGTCTCATAGTACAGCCGAACCAATGCTGATGGAGTACCCCGAAGCCATT
ACCCGGCTGGTGACCGGCAGCCAGCGGCCCCCCGACCCCGCTCCAACTCCCCTGGGAACCAGCGGCCTGC
CTAATGGGCTGTCCGGAGATGAAGACTTCTCAAGCATCGCTGATATGGACTTTAGTGCCCTGCTGTCACA
GATTTCCTCTAGTGGGCAGGGAGG
