>Addgene plasmid #61426 | lenti MS2-P65-HSF1_Hygro | addgene partial sequence | sequence record 101216 | Hygro-R 5'-tatccacgccctcctacatc-3'
CCGAGATTCTTCGCCCTCGGAGAGCTGCATCAGGTCGGAGACGCTGTCGAACTTTTCGATCAGAAACTTC
TCGACAGAGGTAGCGGTGAGTTCAGGCTTTTTCATGGTTGGGCCAGGATTCTCCTCGACGTCACCGCATG
TTAGCAGACTTCCTCTGCCCTCTCCACTGCCTGTACAGGAGACAGTGGGGTCCTTGGCTTTGGGAGGCTC
CGAGCCTGTCAGCAGGGAGATGGTGGGGTCCTCGGCGAAGCCGTCCCCTTCGGAGAAGTAGGAGCCCTCT
CCCAGCTCAAACAGCACCGGCAGGTCGTTGCTCCCGGTGTCCACGGAGCCGGGGTCCAGCAGGAACAGCG
GCTGCGCTGTGTAGTGCACCAGCTGCTTCCCTGAATCCGGGCTGCTGTTCTCTGCCTCGGGAGGCCTGGG
GGGCTCCTGGGGAGACAGGAGCTCTTGGATACTGGCCAGGCTGCTGTCAAGGTCAGGCAGGCTCATGTCG
GGCACGGTCACCGAGGGGCTGAACAGGTCCAGCAGGGCACTGGTGTCCACGCTGAAGCCGCTTCCACCTC
CTCCCTGCCCACTAGAGGAAATCTGTGACAGCAGGGCACTAAAGTCCATATCAGCGATGCTTGAGAAGTC
TTCATCTCCGGACAGCCCATTAGGCAGGCCGCTGGTTCCCAGGGGAGTTGGAGCGGGGTCGGGGGGCCGC
TGGCTGCCGGTCACCAGCCGGGTAATGGCTTCGGGGTACTCCATCAGCATTGGTTCGGCTGTACTATGAG
ACATGGACACGCCCTGATTCAGCAGCTGCTGAAACTCAGAGTTGTCCACGGAGGCCAGATCTGTGAACAC
TCCGGGATCGGTGCTGTTCCCCAGCAGAGCTCCCAGGTCCTCATCAGCGTCGAACTGCAGGTGCAGCAGA
GCTTCACTCAGAGTCCCCTCGCCGGCCTGTGTAGACTTGGG
